>Addgene plasmid #183487 | pNCS-Clover4-LUMABS-DEN1 | addgene full sequence | sequence record 368405 | Addgene NGS Result
GATCTCGATCCCGCGAAATTAATACGACTCACTATAGGGAGACCACAACGGTTTCCCTCTAGAATCACCG
AGTTTATTCTTGACACCTGATGCGATGAATGATATAATAGGAAAGTACTGTTTTGTTTAACTTTAAGAAG
GAGATATACATATGCGGGGTTCTCATCATCATCATCATCATGGTATGGCTAGCATGACTGGTGGACAGCA
AATGGGTCGGGATCTGTACGACGATGACGATAAGGATCCGATGGGCAGCAGCCATCATCATCATCATCAC
AGCAGCGGCCTGGTGCCGCGCGGCAGCCATATGGCTAGCGACGACAACTTTATATACAAGGCGAAGGCGC
TCTATCCCTATGATGCAGATGATGATGACGCATACGAAATCTCATTCGAACAAAATGAAATCCTTCAGGT
ATCAGACATTGAGGGGCGGTGGTGGAAAGCCCGCCGCGCCAATGGAGAGACAGGCATCATCCCGTCGAAT
TATGTTCAGTTGATTGACGGTCCTGAGGAAATGCATCGGGGCGGCTCGGGAGGCTCAGGCAGCCATGGAT
CCATGGTGAGCAAGGGCGAAGAGCTGTTCACCGGGGTGGTGCCCATCCTGGTCGAGCTGGACGGCGACGT
AAACGGCCACAAGTTCAGCGTCCGCGGCGAGGGCGAGGGCGATGCCACCAACGGCAAGCTGACCCTGAAG
TTCATCTGCACCACCGGCAAGCTGCCCGTGCCCTGGCCCACCCTCGTGACCACCTTCGGCTACGGCGTGG
CCTGCTTCGCCAGGTACCCCGACCACATGAAGCTGCACGACTTCTTCAAGGCCGCCATGCCCGAAGGCTA
CGTCCAGGAGCGCACCATCTCTTTCGAGGACGACGGTACCTACAAGACCCGCGCCGAGGTGAAGTTCGAG
GGCGACACCCTGGTGAACCGCATCGAGCTGAAGGGCATCGACTTCAAGGAGGACGGCAACATCCTGGGGC
ACAAGCTGGAGTACAACTTCAACAGCCACAACGTCTATATCATGGCCGACAAGGCCAAGAACGGCATCAA
GGCTAACTTCAAGATCTACCACAACGTTGAGGACGGCAGCGTGCAGGTGGCCGACCACTACCAGCAGAAC
ACCCCCATCGGCGACGGCCCCGTGCTGCTGCCCGACAACCACTACCTGAGCCATCAGTCCACCCTGAGCA
AAGACCCCAACGAGAAGCGCGATCACATGGTCCTGGTGGAGCGCGTGACCGCCGCCGGGATTACACATGG
CATGGACGAGCTGTACAAGGAATTCTCGGGCGGACATAAATACTCATGGAAGTCAGGGGGTTCGGGTGGT
TCAGGCGGCTCAGGAGGCTCCGGGGGTTCCGGAGGGAGCGGTGCTGAAGCCGCAGCCAAGGAAGCAGCAG
CTAAAGAGGCCGCTGCGAAGGAAGCTGCCGCAAAGGAGGCGGCGGCGAAAGAGGCGGCAGCAAAAGCCGG
ATCTGGTGGCAGTGGTGGCTCCGGCGGGTCAGGTGGCAGCGGGGGATCAGGAGCTGAGGCAGCCGCCAAA
GAGGCTGCGGCCAAGGAGGCCGCCGCTAAAGAAGCCGCGGCAAAAGAGGCAGCGGCAAAGGAAGCGGCTG
CGAAAGCCGGAAGTGGTGGGTCGGGCGGCTCCGGTGGCTCTGGCGGCAGTGGCGGTAGTGGCGGGCACAA
GTATAGCTGGAAAAGCGGAGGCAGCATGGTCTTCACACTCGAAGATTTCGTTGGGGACTGGCGACAGACA
GCCGGCTACAACCTGGACCAAGTCCTTGAACAGGGAGGTGTGTCCAGTTTGTTTCAGAATCTCGGGGTGT
CCGTAACTCCGATCCAAAGGATTGTCCTGAGCGGTGAAAATGGGCTGAAGATCGACATCCATGTCATCAT
CCCGTATGAAGGTCTGAGCGGCGACCAAATGGGCCAGATCGAAAAAATTTTTAAGGTGGTGTACCCTGTG
GATGATCATCACTTTAAGGTGATCCTGCACTATGGCACACTGGTAATCGACGGGGTTACGCCGAACATGA
TCGACTATTTCGGACGGCCGTATGAAGGCATCGCCGTGTTCGACGGCAAAAAGATCACTGTAACAGGGAC
CCTGTGGAACGGCAACAAAATTATCGACGAGCGCCTGATCAACCCCGACGGCTCCCTGCTGTTCCGAGTA
ACCATCAACGGAGTGACCGGCTGGCGGCTGTGCGAACGCATTCTGGCGTCTAGCGGTGGAGGATCTATTC
GTTCAAAGCCGCTGCCACCCCTACCCGTGACCGGGTAATGAATTCGAAGCTTGATCCGGCTGCTAACAAA
GCCCGAAAGGAAGCTGAGTTGGCTGCTGCCACCGCTGAGCAATAACTAGCATAACCCCTTGGGGCCTCTA
AACGGGTCTTGAGGGGTTTTTTGCTGAAAGGAGGAACTATATCCGGATCTGGCGTAATAGCGAAGAGGCC
CGCACCGATCGCCCTTCCCAACAGTTGCGCAGCCTGAATGGCGAATGGG
[124 nt withheld, positions 2500-2623]
C
[91 nt withheld, positions 2625-2715]
A
[49 nt withheld, positions 2717-2765]
CCTTTGACGTTGGAGTCCACGTTCTTT
[37 nt withheld, positions 2793-2829]
ACCCTATCTCGGTCTATTCTTTTGATTTATAAGGGATTTTGCCGATTTCGGCCTATTGGTTAAAAAATGA
GCTGATTTAACAAAAATTTAACGCGAATTTTAACAAAATATTAACGCTTACAATTTAGGTGGCACTTTTC
GGGGAAATGTGCGCGGAACCCCTATTTGTTTATTTTTCTAAATACATTCAAATATGTATCCGCTCATGAG
ACAATAACCCTGATAAATGCTTCAATAATATTGAAAAAGGAAGAGTATGAGTATTCAACATTTCCGTGTC
GCCCTTATTCCCTTTTTTGCGGCATTTTGCCTTCCTGTTTTTGCTCACCCAGAAACGCTGGTGAAAGTAA
AAGATGCTGAAGATCAGTTGGGTGCACGAGTGGGTTACATCGAACTGGATCTCAACAGCGGTAAGATCCT
TGAGAGTTTTCGCCCCGAAGAACGTTTTCCAATGATGAGCACTTTTAAAGTTCTGCTATGTGGCGCGGTA
TTATCCCGTATTGACGCCGGGCAAGAGCAACTCGGTCGCCGCATACACTATTCTCAGAATGACTTGGTTG
AGTACTCACCAGTCACAGAAAAGCATCTTACGGATGGCATGACAGTAAGAGAATTATGCAGTGCTGCCAT
AACCATGAGTGATAACACTGCGGCCAACTTACTTCTGACAACGATCGGAGGACCGAAGGAGCTAACCGCT
TTTTTGCACAACATGGGGGATCATGTAACTCGCCTTGATCGTTGGGAACCGGAGCTGAATGAAGCCATAC
CAAACGACGAGCGTGACACCACGATGCCTGTAGCAATGGCAACAACGTTGCGCAAACTATTAACTGGCGA
ACTACTTACTCTAGCTTCCCGGCAACAATTAATAGACTGGATGGAGGCGGATAAAGTTGCAGGACCACTT
CTGCGCTCGGCCCTTCCGGCTGGCTGGTTTATTGCTGATAAATCTGGAGCCGGTGAGCGTGGGTCTCGCG
GTATCATTGCAGCACTGGGGCCAGATGGTAAGCCCTCCCGTATCGTAGTTATCTACACGACGGGGAGTCA
GGCAACTATGGATGAACGAAATAGACAGATCGCTGAGATAGGTGCCTCACTGATTAAGCATTGGTAACTG
TCAGACCAAGTTTACTCATATATACTTTAGATTGATTTAAAACTTCATTTTTAATTTAAAAGGATCTAGG
TGAAGATCCTTTTTGATAATCTCATGACCAAAATCCCTTAACGTGAGTTTTCGTTCCACTGAGCGTCAGA
CCCCGTAGAAAAGATCAAAGGATCTTCTTGAGATCCTTTTTTTCTGCGCGTAATCTGCTGCTTGCAAACA
AAAAAACCACCGCTACCAGCGGTGGTTTGTTTGCCGGATCAAGAGCTACCAACTCTTTTTCCGAAGGTAA
CTGGCTTCAGCAGAGCGCAGATACCAAATACTGTTCTTCTAGTGTAGCCGTAGTTAGGCCACCACTTCAA
GAACTCTGTAGCACCGCCTACATACCTCGCTCTGCTAATCCTGTTACCAGTGGCTGCTGCCAGTGGCGAT
AAGTCGTGTCTTACCGGGTTGGACTCAAGACGATAGTTACCGGATAAGGCGCAGCGGTCGGGCTGAACGG
GGGGTTCGTGCACACAGCCCAGCTTGGAGCGAACGACCTACACCGAACTGAGATACCTACAGCGTGAGCT
ATGAGAAAGCGCCACGCTTCCCGAAGGGAGAAAGGCGGACAGGTATCCGGTAAGCGGCAGGGTCGGAACA
GGAGAGCGCACGAGGGAGCTTCCAGGGGGAAACGCCTGGTATCTTTATAGTCCTGTCGGGTTTCGCCACC
TCTGACTTGAGCGTCGATTTTTGTGATGCTCGTCAGGGGGGCGGAGCCTATGGAAAAACGCCAGCAACGC
GGCCTTTTTACGGTTCCTGGCCTTTTGCTGGCCTTTTGCTCACATGTTCTTTCCTGCGTTATCCCCTGAT
TCTGTGGATAACCGTATTACCGCCTTTGAGTGAGCTGATACCGCTCGCCGCAGCCGAACGACCGAGCGCA
GCGAGTCAGTGAGCGAGGAAGCGGAAGAGCGCCCAATACGCAAACCGCCTCTCCCCGCGCGTTGGCCGAT
TCATTAATGCAG
Features (pLannotate 1.2.2; 18 found; start..end, strand, type, name):
     20..38      +  promoter       T7 promoter: promoter for bacteriophage T7 RNA polymerase
    122..144     +  RBS            RBS: efficient ribosome binding site from bacteriophage T7 gene 10 (Olins and Rangwala, 1989)
    164..184     +  CDS            capTEV™ (fragment): composite tag for in vivo biotinylation, TEV protease cleavage, and 6xHis tagging
    185..217     +  CDS            T7 tag (gene 10 leader): leader peptide from bacteriophage T7 gene 10 promotes efficient translation in E. coli
    221..244     +  CDS            Xpress™ tag: Xpress™ epitope tag, including an enterokinase recognition and cleavage site
    263..279     +  CDS            capTEV™ (fragment): composite tag for in vivo biotinylation, TEV protease cleavage, and 6xHis tagging
    290..307     +  CDS            thrombin site: thrombin recognition and cleavage site
    320..529     +  CDS            SHO1 (fragment): SHO1_YEAST - Also known as SSU81. Experimental evidence at protein level: Swiss-Prot protein existence level 1. Plasma membrane osmosensor that activates the high osmolarity glycerol (HOG) MAPK signaling pathway in response to high osmolarity. Detects changes in external osmolarity and activates PBS2 through the stimulation of STE11 and targets PBS2 to the plasma membrane. PBS2 activation leads to changes in glycerol production that helps to balance the intracellular and external osmotic pressures. Activates also HOG1 in response to heat stress and mediates resistance to oxidative stress. Invo
    563..1279    +  CDS            Clover: bright green-yellow fluorescent protein derived from GFP (Lam et al., 2012)
   1706..2219    +  CDS            Nluc (fragment): NanoLuc® luciferase human codon-optimized
   2299..2348    +  CDS            SET1 (fragment): solubility-enhancement tag derived from T7 phage gene 10B
   2356..2403    +  terminator     T7 terminator: transcription terminator for bacteriophage T7 RNA polymerase
   2429..2495    +  CDS            lacZα (fragment): LacZα fragment of β-galactosidase; lacZ fragment
   2500..2928    +  rep_origin     f1 ori (sequence partly withheld): f1 bacteriophage origin of replication; arrow indicates direction of (+) strand synthesis
   2981..3085    +  promoter       AmpR promoter: bla
   3086..3946    +  CDS            AmpR: β-lactamase; bla; confers resistance to ampicillin, carbenicillin, and related antibiotics
   4117..4705    +  rep_origin     ori: high-copy-number ColE1/pMB1/pBR322/pUC origin of replication
   4888..4941    +  CDS            lacI (fragment): lac repressor; lacI; The lac repressor binds to the lac operator to inhibit transcription in E. coli. This inhibition can be relieved by adding lactose or isopropyl-β-D-thiogalactopyranoside (IPTG).
