[The description below was written by a language model from this plasmid's Addgene catalogue record and pLannotate feature annotations shown in this document.]
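Description:
pNCS-Clover4-LUMABS-DEN1 is a 4.9 kb bacterial expression plasmid built on the pNCS backbone and encoding a synthetic, genetically encoded bioluminescent sensor for antibodies against dengue virus. It is maintained in E. coli at high copy through a ColE1/pUC-type origin and selected with ampicillin via the β-lactamase gene under its own promoter. An f1 phage origin is also present, along with short residual lacZα and lacI fragments that appear to be backbone remnants rather than functional genes.

The annotated expression region contains a T7 promoter, followed by the phage T7 gene 10 ribosome binding site and a T7 terminator downstream of the coding region. The open reading frame starts with an N-terminal leader typical of this vector family: a histidine-tag-like segment (annotated as capTEV fragments), the T7 gene 10 leader, an Xpress epitope with its enterokinase site, and a thrombin cleavage site. These can serve for purification, detection and tag removal. Next come a fragment matching yeast Sho1, a Clover-type green fluorescent protein (Clover4 according to the name), an unannotated stretch of roughly 400 nt, and NanoLuc luciferase. This arrangement pairs a luciferase donor with a fluorescent acceptor, consistent with a LUMABS-style energy-transfer sensor in which antibody binding changes the ratio of luciferase to fluorescent protein emission. The dengue epitope sequences implied by "DEN1" are not annotated, and the record does not state their position or the role of the Sho1-derived segment. The stated use is producing the sensor protein for dengue virus antibody detection.
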