Addgene plasmid #183487: pNCS-Clover4-LUMABS-DEN1
Purpose: To express the Clover4-LUMABS-DEN1 sensor for Dengue Virus antibody dection.
Depositing lab: Jun Chu & Zongwen Jin. Depositing organization: Shenzhen Institute of Advanced Technology (SIAT), Chinese Academy of Sciences. Publication: A Genetically Encoded Bioluminescent System for Fast and Highly Sensitive Detection of Antibodies with a Bright Green Fluorescent Protein. Deng M, Yuan J, Yang H, Wu X, Wei X, Du Y, Wong G, Tao Y, Liu G, Jin Z, Chu J. ACS Nano. 2021 Nov 2. doi: 10.1021/acsnano.1c05164. PubMed 34726889.
Backbone
  Vector backbone: pNCS
  Vector type: Bacterial Expression
Growth in bacteria
  Bacterial resistance: Ampicillin, 100 μg/mL
  Growth temperature: 30°C
  Growth strain: DH5alpha
  Copy number: High Copy
Gene/Insert
  Gene/Insert name: Clover4-LUMABS-DEN1
  Species: Synthetic
  Cloning method: Unknown
Terms and licenses: Academic/Nonprofit Terms; Industry Terms: Not Available to Industry
How to cite: pNCS-Clover4-LUMABS-DEN1 was a gift from Jun Chu & Zongwen Jin (Addgene plasmid # 183487 ; http://n2t.net/addgene:183487 ; RRID:Addgene_183487)
